Addgene plasmid #131875: pDONR221_SLC16A13
Purpose: Gateway entry clone with codon-optimized ORF sequence for subcloning into custom expression vectors
Depositing lab: RESOLUTE Consortium & Giulio Superti-Furga. Depositing organization: CeMM Research Center for Molecular Medicine. Publication: The RESOLUTE consortium: unlocking SLC transporters for drug discovery. Superti-Furga G, Lackner D, Wiedmer T, Ingles-Prieto A, Barbosa B, Girardi E, Goldmann U, Gurtl B, Klavins K, Klimek C, Lindinger S, Lineiro-Retes E, Muller AC, Onstein S, Redinger G, Reil D, Sedlyarov V, Wolf G, Crawford M, Everley R, ... Steppan CM. Nat Rev Drug Discov. 2020 Jul;19(7):429-430. doi: 10.1038/d41573-020-00056-6. PubMed 32265506.
Backbone
  Vector backbone: pDONR221
  Backbone manufacturer: Thermo Fisher Scientific
  Backbone size w/o insert (bp): 2550
  Vector type: Mammalian Expression
Growth in bacteria
  Bacterial resistance: Kanamycin, 50 μg/mL
  Growth temperature: 37°C
  Growth strain: Stbl3
  Copy number: High Copy
Gene/Insert
  Gene/Insert name: SLC16A13 (alt name: MCT13)
  Species: H. sapiens (human)
  Insert size (bp): 1278
  Entrez Gene: SLC16A13 (a.k.a. MCT13)
  Cloning method: Gateway Cloning
  Sequencing primers: 5′ M13-fwd; 3′ M13-rev
Terms and licenses: Academic/Nonprofit Terms; Industry Terms
Depositor comments: For more information on the full Resolute plasmid collection, please see www.addgene.org/depositor-collections/re-solute/. Please provide your feedback on this plasmid to the RESOLUTE consortium by filling out their RESOLUTE repository feedback form: https://forms.office.com/Pages/ResponsePage.aspx?id=0e05yklzmkS7rjFGQL4N7z4feCLQvEJAmVcOCM_u885UN1JJRko0Ukg4TVQwNTZLOUxPQVJWT1NHUCQlQCN0PWcu
How to cite: pDONR221_SLC16A13 was a gift from RESOLUTE Consortium & Giulio Superti-Furga (Addgene plasmid # 131875 ; http://n2t.net/addgene:131875 ; RRID:Addgene_131875)
