[The description below was written by a language model from this plasmid's Addgene catalogue record and the feature table of its GenBank file.]
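Description:
pDONR221_SLC16A13 is a Gateway entry clone built on the pDONR221 backbone from Thermo Fisher Scientific, carrying a codon-optimized open reading frame for human SLC16A13 (also called MCT13), a member of the solute carrier family. The circular plasmid is 3,828 bp, with a recorded insert size of 1,278 bp. It replicates in E. coli from a high-copy ColE1/pUC-type origin and is selected with kanamycin through the aph(3')-Ia aminoglycoside phosphotransferase gene.

The feature table does not annotate the ORF itself, but the gap between the attL1 and attL2 sites matches the position and approximate length expected for the insert. These attL sites are the substrates for the LR Clonase reaction, which transfers the flanked ORF directionally into any attR-containing destination vector. Upstream of attL1 lie the rrnB T1 and T2 transcription terminators, which shield the insert from read-through transcription originating in the backbone. M13 forward and reverse primer sites bracket the cassette for sequence verification, and a T7 promoter sits just outside attL2, oriented toward the insert.

Although the catalogue lists the vector type as mammalian expression, the plasmid contains no annotated eukaryotic promoter or polyadenylation signal, so it is not an expression construct in its own right. Its stated purpose is to serve as a source clone for subcloning the ORF into custom expression vectors. It belongs to a consortium-generated collection of SLC transporter clones assembled to support research and drug discovery on this transporter family. The record does not state whether the ORF retains a stop codon or carries any tags.
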