LOCUS       Exported 3828 bp ds-DNA circular SYN 12-MAY-2021
DEFINITION  Gateway entry clone with codon-optimized ORF sequence for subcloning
            into custom expression vectors.
ACCESSION   .
VERSION     .
KEYWORDS    pDONR221_SLC16A13
SOURCE      synthetic DNA construct
  ORGANISM  synthetic DNA construct
REFERENCE   1 (bases 1 to 3828)
  TITLE     RESOLUTE consortium SLC collection
REFERENCE   2 (bases 1 to 3828)
  AUTHORS   .
  TITLE     Direct Submission
  JOURNAL   Exported May 12, 2021 from SnapGene Server 1.1.58
            http://www.snapgene.com
FEATURES             Location/Qualifiers
     source          1..3828
                     /organism="synthetic DNA construct"
                     /mol_type="other DNA"
     primer_bind     92..109
                     /label=L4440
                     /note="L4440 vector, forward primer"
     terminator      268..295
                     /label=rrnB T2 terminator
                     /note="transcription terminator T2 from the E. coli rrnB
                     gene"
     terminator      387..473
                     /gene="Escherichia coli rrnB"
                     /label=rrnB T1 terminator
                     /note="transcription terminator T1 from the E. coli rrnB
                     gene"
     primer_bind     522..544
                     /label=M13/pUC Forward
                     /note="In lacZ gene"
     primer_bind     536..553
                     /label=M13 Forward
                     /note="In lacZ gene. Also called M13-F20 or M13 (-21)
                     Forward"
     primer_bind     537..553
                     /label=M13 fwd
                     /note="common sequencing primer, one of multiple similar
                     variants"
     protein_bind    569..668
                     /gene="mutant version of attL"
                     /label=attL1
                     /bound_moiety="LR Clonase(TM)"
                     /note="recombination site for the Gateway(R) LR reaction"
     protein_bind    complement(1953..2052)
                     /gene="mutant version of attL"
                     /label=attL2
                     /bound_moiety="LR Clonase(TM)"
                     /note="recombination site for the Gateway(R) LR reaction"
     primer_bind     complement(2069..2088)
                     /label=T7
                     /note="T7 promoter, forward primer"
     promoter        complement(2070..2088)
                     /label=T7 promoter
                     /note="promoter for bacteriophage T7 RNA polymerase"
     primer_bind     complement(2093..2109)
                     /label=M13 rev
                     /note="common sequencing primer, one of multiple similar
                     variants"
     primer_bind     complement(2093..2109)
                     /label=M13 Reverse
                     /note="In lacZ gene. Also called M13-rev"
     primer_bind     complement(2211..2230)
                     /label=pENTR-R
                     /note="pENTR vectors, reverse primer"
     CDS             2222..3031
                     /codon_start=1
                     /gene="aph(3')-Ia"
                     /product="aminoglycoside phosphotransferase"
                     /label=KanR
                     /note="confers resistance to kanamycin in bacteria or G418
                     (Geneticin(R)) in eukaryotes"
                     /translation="MSHIQRETSRPRLNSNMDADLYGYKWARDNVGQSGATIYRLYGKP
                     DAPELFLKHGKGSVANDVTDEMVRLNWLTEFMPLPTIKHFIRTPDDAWLLTTAIPGKTA
                     FQVLEEYPDSGENIVDALAVFLRRLHSIPVCNCPFNSDRVFRLAQAQSRMNNGLVDASD
                     FDDERNGWPVEQVWKEMHKLLPFSPDSVVTHGDFSLDNLIFDEGKLIGCIDVGRVGIAD
                     RYQDLAILWNCLGEFSPSLQKRLFQKYGIDNPDMNKLQFHLMLDEFF"
     primer_bind     complement(2289..2308)
                     /label=Kan-R
                     /note="Kanamycin resistance gene, reverse primer"
     rep_origin      3178..3766
                     /direction=RIGHT
                     /label=ori
                     /note="high-copy-number ColE1/pMB1/pBR322/pUC origin of
                     replication"
     primer_bind     3667..3686
                     /label=pBR322ori-F
                     /note="pBR322 origin, forward primer"
ORIGIN
        1 ctttcctgcg ttatcccctg attctgtgga taaccgtatt accgcctttg agtgagctga
       61 taccgctcgc cgcagccgaa cgaccgagcg cagcgagtca gtgagcgagg aagcggaaga
      121 gcgcccaata cgcaaaccgc ctctccccgc gcgttggccg attcattaat gcagctggca
      181 cgacaggttt cccgactgga aagcgggcag tgagcgcaac gcaattaata cgcgtaccgc
      241 tagccaggaa gagtttgtag aaacgcaaaa aggccatccg tcaggatggc cttctgctta
      301 gtttgatgcc tggcagttta tggcgggcgt cctgcccgcc accctccggg ccgttgcttc
      361 acaacgttca aatccgctcc cggcggattt gtcctactca ggagagcgtt caccgacaaa
      421 caacagataa aacgaaaggc ccagtcttcc gactgagcct ttcgttttat ttgatgcctg
      481 gcagttccct actctcgcgt taacgctagc atggatgttt tcccagtcac gacgttgtaa
      541 aacgacggcc agtcttaagc tcgggcccca aataatgatt ttattttgac tgatagtgac
      601 ctgttcgttg caacacattg atgagcaatg cttttttata atgccaactt tgtacaaaaa
      661 agcaggctcc accatggccc ggagaaccga gccacctgat ggaggatggg gatgggtggt
      721 ggtgctgtcc gccttctttc agtctgccct ggtgttcggc gtgctgcggt cctttggcgt
      781 gttctttgtg gagttcgtgg cagcctttga ggagcaggca gcaagagtgt cctggatcgc
      841 ctctatcgga atcgcagtgc agcagttcgg aagcccagtg ggaagcgccc tgtccaccaa
      901 gtttggacca aggcctgtgg tcatgacagg aggaatcctg gccgccctgg gaatgctgct
      961 ggccagcttc gccacatccc tgacccacct gtacctgtcc atcggactgc tgtctggaag
     1021 cggatgggca ctgacattcg cccccaccct ggcctgcctg tcttgttact tcagcaggcg
     1081 ccggtccctg gcaaccggac tggccctgac aggcgtgggc ctgagctcct tcacctttgc
     1141 ccctttcttt cagtggctgc tgtctcacta cgcatggagg ggaagcctgc tgctggtgtc
     1201 tgccctgagc ctgcacctgg tggcctgcgg cgccctgctg cgcccaccct ctctggcaga
     1261 ggacccagca gtgggaggac cacgggccca gctgacaagc ctgctgcacc acggcccttt
     1321 cctgagatat acagtggccc tgaccctgat caacacaggc tactttatcc catatctgca
     1381 cctggtggcc cacctgcagg acctggattg ggacccactg ccagcagcct tcctgctgag
     1441 cgtggtggcc atctccgatc tggtgggcag ggtggtgtcc ggatggctgg gcgacgcagt
     1501 gcctggacca gtgacccgcc tgctgatgct gtggaccaca ctgacaggcg tgtctctggc
     1561 cctgtttcct gtggcacagg caccaaccgc cctggtggcc ctggcagtgg catacggctt
     1621 cacatccggc gccctggcac cactggcctt ttctgtgctg cctgagctga tcggcaccag
     1681 aaggatctat tgcggcctgg gcctgctgca gatgatcgag agcatcggag gactgctggg
     1741 acctccactg tccggatacc tgcgggatgt gaccggcaat tatacagcca gcttcgtggt
     1801 ggcaggagcc tttctgctgt ccggatctgg catcctgctg accctgccac acttcttttg
     1861 tttctctacc acaaccagcg gaccacagga tctggtgacc gaggccctgg acacaaaggt
     1921 gcccctgcct aaggagggcc tggaggagga cgacccagct ttcttgtaca aagttggcat
     1981 tataagaaag cattgcttat caatttgttg caacgaacag gtcactatca gtcaaaataa
     2041 aatcattatt tgccatccag ctgatatccc ctatagtgag tcgtattaca tggtcatagc
     2101 tgtttcctgg cagctctggc ccgtgtctca aaatctctga tgttacattg cacaagataa
     2161 aaatatatca tcatgaacaa taaaactgtc tgcttacata aacagtaata caaggggtgt
     2221 tatgagccat attcaacggg aaacgtcgag gccgcgatta aattccaaca tggatgctga
     2281 tttatatggg tataaatggg ctcgcgataa tgtcgggcaa tcaggtgcga caatctatcg
     2341 cttgtatggg aagcccgatg cgccagagtt gtttctgaaa catggcaaag gtagcgttgc
     2401 caatgatgtt acagatgaga tggtcagact aaactggctg acggaattta tgcctcttcc
     2461 gaccatcaag cattttatcc gtactcctga tgatgcatgg ttactcacca ctgcgatccc
     2521 cggaaaaaca gcattccagg tattagaaga atatcctgat tcaggtgaaa atattgttga
     2581 tgcgctggca gtgttcctgc gccggttgca ttcgattcct gtttgtaatt gtccttttaa
     2641 cagcgatcgc gtatttcgtc tcgctcaggc gcaatcacga atgaataacg gtttggttga
     2701 tgcgagtgat tttgatgacg agcgtaatgg ctggcctgtt gaacaagtct ggaaagaaat
     2761 gcataaactt ttgccattct caccggattc agtcgtcact catggtgatt tctcacttga
     2821 taaccttatt tttgacgagg ggaaattaat aggttgtatt gatgttggac gagtcggaat
     2881 cgcagaccga taccaggatc ttgccatcct atggaactgc ctcggtgagt tttctccttc
     2941 attacagaaa cggctttttc aaaaatatgg tattgataat cctgatatga ataaattgca
     3001 gtttcatttg atgctcgatg agtttttcta atcagaattg gttaattggt tgtaacactg
     3061 gcagagcatt acgctgactt gacgggacgg cgcaagctca tgaccaaaat cccttaacgt
     3121 gagttacgcg tcgttccact gagcgtcaga ccccgtagaa aagatcaaag gatcttcttg
     3181 agatcctttt tttctgcgcg taatctgctg cttgcaaaca aaaaaaccac cgctaccagc
     3241 ggtggtttgt ttgccggatc aagagctacc aactcttttt ccgaaggtaa ctggcttcag
     3301 cagagcgcag ataccaaata ctgttcttct agtgtagccg tagttaggcc accacttcaa
     3361 gaactctgta gcaccgccta catacctcgc tctgctaatc ctgttaccag tggctgctgc
     3421 cagtggcgat aagtcgtgtc ttaccgggtt ggactcaaga cgatagttac cggataaggc
     3481 gcagcggtcg ggctgaacgg ggggttcgtg cacacagccc agcttggagc gaacgaccta
     3541 caccgaactg agatacctac agcgtgagct atgagaaagc gccacgcttc ccgaagggag
     3601 aaaggcggac aggtatccgg taagcggcag ggtcggaaca ggagagcgca cgagggagct
     3661 tccaggggga aacgcctggt atctttatag tcctgtcggg tttcgccacc tctgacttga
     3721 gcgtcgattt ttgtgatgct cgtcaggggg gcggagccta tggaaaaacg ccagcaacgc
     3781 ggccttttta cggttcctgg ccttttgctg gccttttgct cacatgtt
//
