>Addgene plasmid #131875 | pDONR221_SLC16A13 | depositor partial sequence | sequence record 253150 | Codon-optimized ORF of SLC16A13
ATGGCCCGGAGAACCGAGCCACCTGATGGAGGATGGGGATGGGTGGTGGTGCTGTCCGCCTTCTTTCAGT
CTGCCCTGGTGTTCGGCGTGCTGCGGTCCTTTGGCGTGTTCTTTGTGGAGTTCGTGGCAGCCTTTGAGGA
GCAGGCAGCAAGAGTGTCCTGGATCGCCTCTATCGGAATCGCAGTGCAGCAGTTCGGAAGCCCAGTGGGA
AGCGCCCTGTCCACCAAGTTTGGACCAAGGCCTGTGGTCATGACAGGAGGAATCCTGGCCGCCCTGGGAA
TGCTGCTGGCCAGCTTCGCCACATCCCTGACCCACCTGTACCTGTCCATCGGACTGCTGTCTGGAAGCGG
ATGGGCACTGACATTCGCCCCCACCCTGGCCTGCCTGTCTTGTTACTTCAGCAGGCGCCGGTCCCTGGCA
ACCGGACTGGCCCTGACAGGCGTGGGCCTGAGCTCCTTCACCTTTGCCCCTTTCTTTCAGTGGCTGCTGT
CTCACTACGCATGGAGGGGAAGCCTGCTGCTGGTGTCTGCCCTGAGCCTGCACCTGGTGGCCTGCGGCGC
CCTGCTGCGCCCACCCTCTCTGGCAGAGGACCCAGCAGTGGGAGGACCACGGGCCCAGCTGACAAGCCTG
CTGCACCACGGCCCTTTCCTGAGATATACAGTGGCCCTGACCCTGATCAACACAGGCTACTTTATCCCAT
ATCTGCACCTGGTGGCCCACCTGCAGGACCTGGATTGGGACCCACTGCCAGCAGCCTTCCTGCTGAGCGT
GGTGGCCATCTCCGATCTGGTGGGCAGGGTGGTGTCCGGATGGCTGGGCGACGCAGTGCCTGGACCAGTG
ACCCGCCTGCTGATGCTGTGGACCACACTGACAGGCGTGTCTCTGGCCCTGTTTCCTGTGGCACAGGCAC
CAACCGCCCTGGTGGCCCTGGCAGTGGCATACGGCTTCACATCCGGCGCCCTGGCACCACTGGCCTTTTC
TGTGCTGCCTGAGCTGATCGGCACCAGAAGGATCTATTGCGGCCTGGGCCTGCTGCAGATGATCGAGAGC
ATCGGAGGACTGCTGGGACCTCCACTGTCCGGATACCTGCGGGATGTGACCGGCAATTATACAGCCAGCT
TCGTGGTGGCAGGAGCCTTTCTGCTGTCCGGATCTGGCATCCTGCTGACCCTGCCACACTTCTTTTGTTT
CTCTACCACAACCAGCGGACCACAGGATCTGGTGACCGAGGCCCTGGACACAAAGGTGCCCCTGCCTAAG
GAGGGCCTGGAGGAGGAC
